>Addgene plasmid #18424 | T4 Lysozyme Core 10 | addgene partial sequence | sequence record 24210 | 3primeUP
CTANGAAAAAGCCCGCTCATTAGGCGGGCTCAGATCTGCTCATGTTTGACAGCTTATCATCGATAAGCTT
CGGCAATAAATTCTTGATATGTTTTCATATGTTTCCTTTAAATATTTTAATTAGTAATTGTCTATTCAAG
TAATTGTGAATATACTATCACAATTCCAAGAGAAAGTAAACAGCTTTATAGATTTTTATACGCGTCCCAA
GTGCCAGTTCTAAACACTGTAATGATTCGTTTTGCGCGATTAGGTGTTTGATTATACCATCTAGATTTAG
CAAAGTTAACTGCTGCTTCATCCCAGCGTTTTTGTTGAAGGTAACGTAAAGAGTTAGTAAATCCTGCCGC
ACCGGTTTCTCCAATTTGGAAAATCAGATTAACCAATGCAGCGCGACGAACCGCATCAAGAGAATCATAA
ATCGGTTTTAATTTAGCATTTCTCAGAATTCCGCGAACAGCAGCATCAACATCCTGATTAAAGAGTTTTT
CAGCCTCATCTTTTGTAATTACACCATTAGTATTACGCCCAATAGCTTTATCTAATTCAGATTTAGCAGC
ATTAAGTGATGGACTTTTTGTAAGCAAATGACCGATGCCAATAGTGTAATAGCCTTCTGTGTCTTTATAG
ATTTTAAGTCTAAGACCTTCATCTATACGTAACATTTCAAATATATTCATAATACCTCCTAAGCATCGAT
GGATCCTGTTTCCTGTGTGAAATTGTTATCCGCTCACAATTCCACACATTATACGAGCCGATGATNAATT
GTCAACAGGGGGATGGGGAGTAG
