[The description below was written by a language model from this plasmid's Addgene catalogue record.]
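Description:
T4 Lysozyme Core 10 is a bacterial expression plasmid built on the pHS1403 backbone (about 5 kb without insert) that carries a multiply substituted variant of bacteriophage T4 lysozyme, the product of phage gene e. It is maintained in E. coli as a high-copy plasmid under ampicillin selection. The record does not name the origin of replication or the promoter driving expression, and no feature table is available to show them.

The insert is roughly 600 bp and sits between BamHI and HindIII sites, both of which were preserved during cloning. According to the depositor, the BamHI site lies 27 bp from the start codon and the HindIII site 115 bp beyond the stop codon, so the fragment includes short flanking untranslated sequence as well as the coding region and can be excised intact. The variant carries ten substitutions: V87I, I100V, M102L, V103I, M106I, V111A, M120Y, L133F, V149I and T152V. These are made in the "WT*" background, a designation conventionally used for the cysteine-free pseudo-wild-type T4 lysozyme, although the record does not spell this out. Nearly all of the changes exchange one hydrophobic side chain for another, and together with the "Core 10" name this suggests a simultaneous repacking of the protein's hydrophobic core. No affinity tags or fusion partners are listed.

The record does not state a purpose, but the design fits production of recombinant mutant lysozyme in bacteria for studies of protein folding, stability and structure, in particular how the enzyme tolerates multiple core substitutions.
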