Addgene plasmid #18424: T4 Lysozyme Core 10
Depositing lab: Brian Matthews. Depositing organization: University of Oregon.
Backbone
  Vector backbone: pHS1403
  Backbone size w/o insert (bp): 5000
  Vector type: Bacterial Expression
Growth in bacteria
  Bacterial resistance: Ampicillin, 100 μg/mL
  Growth temperature: 37°C
  Growth strain: DH5alpha
  Copy number: High Copy
Gene/Insert
  Gene/Insert name: T4 Lysozyme (alt name: Core 10)
  Species: Bacteriophage T4
  Insert size (bp): 600
  Mutation: V87I I100V M102L V103I M106I V111A M120Y L133F V149I T152V WT*
  GenBank ID: NP_049736
  Entrez Gene: e (a.k.a. T4p123)
  Cloning method: Restriction Enzyme; 5′ cloning site BamHI (not destroyed); 3′ cloning site HindIII (not destroyed)
  Sequencing primers: 5′ na; 3′ GGCGTATCACGAGGCCC
Terms and licenses: Academic/Nonprofit Terms; Industry Terms: Not Available to Industry
Depositor comments: The BamHI site is 27 bp from the ATG and the HindIII site is 115 bp from the stop.
How to cite: T4 Lysozyme Core 10 was a gift from Brian Matthews (Addgene plasmid # 18424 ; http://n2t.net/addgene:18424 ; RRID:Addgene_18424)
